>Addgene plasmid #136388 | pJ414 - NERD-S | addgene full sequence | sequence record 315205 | Addgene NGS Result
TTGAGATCCTTTTTTTCTGCGCGTAATCTGCTGCTTGCAAACAAAAAAACCACCGCTACCAGCGGTGGTT
TGTTTGCCGGATCAAGAGCTACCAACTCTTTTTCCGAAGGTAACTGGCTTCAGCAGAGCGCAGATACCAA
ATACTGTTCTTCTAGTGTAGCCGTAGTTAGCCCACCACTTCAAGAACTCTGTAGCACCGCCTACATACCT
CGCTCTGCTAATCCTGTTACCAGTGGCTGCTGCCAGTGGCGATAAGTCGTGTCTTACCGGGTTGGACTCA
AGACGATAGTTACCGGATAAGGCGCAGCGGTCGGGCTGAACGGGGGGTTCGTGCACACAGCCCAGCTTGG
AGCGAACGACCTACACCGAACTGAGATACCTACAGCGTGAGCTATGAGAAAGCGCCACGCTTCCCGAAGG
GAGAAAGGCGGACAGGTATCCGGTAAGCGGCAGGGTCGGAACAGGAGAGCGCACGAGGGAGCTTCCAGGG
GGAAACGCCTGGTATCTTTATAGTCCTGTCGGGTTTCGCCACCTCTGACTTGAGCGTCGATTTTTGTGAT
GCTCGTCAGGGGGGCGGAGCCTATGGAAAAACGCCAGCAACGCGGCCTTTTTACGGTTCCTGGCCTTTTG
CTGGCCTTTTGCTCACATGTTCTTTCCTGCGTTATCCCCTGATTCTGTGGATAACCGTATTACCGCCTTT
GAGTGAGCTGATACCGCTCGCCGCAGCCGAACGACCGAGCGCAGCGAGTCAGTGAGCGAGGAAGCGGAAG
GCGAGAGTAGGGAACTGCCAGGCATCAAACTAAGCAGAAGGCCCCTGACGGATGGCCTTTTTGCGTTTCT
ACAAACTCTTTCTGTGTTGTAAAACGACGGCCAGTCTTAAGCTCGGGCCCCCTGGGCGGTTCTGATAACG
AGTAATCGTTAATCCGCAAATAACGTAAAAACCCGCTTCGGCGGGTTTTTTTATGGGGGGAGTTTAGGGA
AAGAGCATTTGTCAGAATATTTAAGGGCGCCTGTCACTTTGCTTGATATATGAGAATTATTTAACCTTAT
AAATGAGAAAAAAGCAACGCACTTTAAATAAGATACGTTGCTTTTTCGATTGATGAACACCTATAATTAA
ACTATTCATCTATTATTTATGATTTTTTGTATATACAATATTTCTAGTTTGTTAAAGAGAATTAAGAAAA
TAAATCTCGAAAATAATAAAGGGAAAATCAGTTTTTGATATCAAAATTATACATGTCAACGATAATACAA
AATATAATACAAACTATAAGATGTTATCAGTATTTATTATCATTTAGAATAAATTTTGTGTCGCCCTTCC
GCGAAATTAATACGACTCACTATAGGGGAATTGTGAGCGGATAACAATTCCCCTCTAGAAATAATTTTGT
TTAACTTTTAGGAGGTAAAACATATGCACCACCACCATCATCACGGCATGACGTTTAAACTGATC
[141 nt withheld, positions 1466-1606]
ATTACCGAGTAACTCGAGCCCCCTAGCATAACCCCTTGGGGCCTCTAAACGGGTCTTGAGGGGTTTTTTG
CCCCTGAGACGCGTCAATCGAGTTCGTACCTAAGGGCGACACCCCATAATTAGCCCGGGCGAAAGGCCCA
GTCTTTCGACTGAGCCTTTCGTTTTATTTGATGCCTGGCAGTTCCCTACTCTCGCATGGGGAGTCCCCAC
ACTACCATCGGCGCTACGGCGTTTCACTTCTGAGTTCGGCATGGGGTCAGGTGGGACCACCGCGCTACTG
CCGCCAGGCAAACAAGGGGTGTTATGAGCCATATTCAGGTATAAATGGGCTCGCGATAATGTTCAGAATT
GGTTAATTGGTTGTAACACTGACCCCTATTTGTTTATTTTTCTAAATACATTCAAATATGTATCCGCTCA
TGAGACAATAACCCTGATAAATGCTTCAATAATATTGAAAAAGGAAGAATATGAGTATTCAACATTTCCG
TGTCGCCCTTATTCCCTTTTTTGCGGCATTTTGCCTTCCTGTTTTTGCTCACCCAGAAACGCTGGTGAAA
GTAAAAGATGCTGAAGATCAGTTGGGTGCACGAGTGGGTTACATCGAACTGGATCTCAACAGCGGTAAGA
TCCTTGAGAGTTTTCGCCCCGAAGAACGTTTTCCAATGATGAGCACTTTTAAAGTTCTGCTATGTGGCGC
GGTATTATCCCGTATTGACGCCGGGCAAGAGCAACTCGGTCGCCGCATACACTATTCTCAGAATGACTTG
GTTGAGTACTCACCAGTCACAGAAAAGCATCTTACGGATGGCATGACAGTAAGAGAATTATGCAGTGCTG
CCATAACCATGAGTGATAACACTGCGGCCAACTTACTTCTGACAACGATCGGAGGACCGAAGGAGCTAAC
CGCTTTTTTGCACAACATGGGGGATCATGTAACTCGCCTTGATCGTTGGGAACCGGAGCTGAATGAAGCC
ATACCAAACGACGAGCGTGACACCACGATGCCTGTAGCGATGGCAACAACGTTGCGCAAACTATTAACTG
GCGAACTACTTACTCTAGCTTCCCGGCAACAATTAATAGACTGGATGGAGGCGGATAAAGTTGCAGGACC
ACTTCTGCGCTCGGCCCTTCCGGCTGGCTGGTTTATTGCTGATAAATCCGGAGCCGGTGAGCGTGGTTCT
CGCGGTATCATCGCAGCGCTGGGGCCAGATGGTAAGCCCTCCCGTATCGTAGTTATCTACACGACGGGGA
GTCAGGCAACTATGGATGAACGAAATAGACAGATCGCTGAGATAGGTGCCTCACTGATTAAGCATTGGTA
AGCGGCGCGCCATCGAATGGCGCAAAACCTTTCGCGGTATGGCATGATAGCGCCCGGAAGAGAGTCAATT
CAGGGTGGTGAATATGAAACCAGTAACGTTATACGATGTCGCAGAGTATGCCGGTGTCTCTTATCAGACC
GTTTCCCGCGTGGTGAACCAGGCCAGCCACGTTTCTGCGAAAACGCGGGAAAAAGTGGAAGCGGCGATGG
CGGAGCTGAATTACATTCCCAACCGCGTGGCACAACAACTGGCGGGCAAACAGTCGTTGCTGATTGGCGT
TGCCACCTCCAGTCTGGCCCTGCACGCGCCGTCGCAAATTGTCGCGGCGATTAAATCTCGCGCCGATCAA
CTGGGTGCCAGCGTGGTGGTGTCGATGGTAGAACGAAGCGGCGTCGAAGCCTGTAAAGCGGCGGTGCACA
ATCTTCTCGCGCAACGCGTCAGTGGGCTGATCATTAACTATCCGCTGGATGACCAGGATGCCATTGCTGT
GGAAGCTGCCTGCACTAATGTTCCGGCGTTATTTCTTGATGTCTCTGACCAGACACCCATCAACAGTATT
ATTTTCTCCCATGAGGACGGTACGCGACTGGGCGTGGAGCATCTGGTCGCATTGGGTCACCAGCAAATCG
CGCTGTTAGCGGGCCCATTAAGTTCTGTCTCGGCGCGTCTGCGTCTGGCTGGCTGGCATAAATATCTCAC
TCGCAATCAAATTCAGCCGATAGCGGAACGGGAAGGCGACTGGAGTGCCATGTCCGGTTTTCAACAAACC
ATGCAAATGCTGAATGAGGGCATCGTTCCCACTGCGATGCTGGTTGCCAACGATCAGATGGCGCTGGGCG
CAATGCGCGCCATTACCGAGTCCGGGCTGCGCGTTGGTGCGGATATCTCGGTAGTGGGATACGACGATAC
CGAAGATAGCTCATGTTATATCCCGCCGTTAACCACCATCAAACAGGATTTTCGCCTGCTGGGGCAAACC
AGCGTGGACCGCTTGCTGCAACTCTCTCAGGGCCAGGCGGTGAAGGGCAATCAGCTGTTGCCAGTCTCAC
TGGTGAAAAGAAAAACCACCCTGGCGCCCAATACGCAAACCGCCTCTCCCCGCGCGTTGGCCGATTCATT
AATGCAGCTGGCACGACAGGTTTCCCGACTGGAAAGCGGGCAGTGACTCATGACCAAAATCCCTTAACGT
GAGTTACGCGCGCGTCGTTCCACTGAGCGTCAGACCCCGTAGAAAAGATCAAAGGATCTTC
Features (pLannotate 1.2.2; 14 found; start..end, strand, type, name):
      1..589     +  rep_origin     ori: high-copy-number ColE1/pMB1/pBR322/pUC origin of replication
    814..831     +  terminator     rrnB T2 terminator (fragment): transcription terminator T2 from the E. coli rrnB gene
    856..875     -  CDS            lacZα (fragment): LacZα fragment of β-galactosidase; lacZ fragment
   1338..1356    +  promoter       T7 promoter: promoter for bacteriophage T7 RNA polymerase
   1357..1381    +  protein_bind   lac operator: The lac repressor binds to the lac operator to inhibit transcription in E. coli. This inhibition can be relieved by adding lactose or isopropyl-β-D-thiogalactopyranoside (IPTG). lac repressor encoded by lacI
   1451..1615    +  CDS            spg (fragment) (sequence partly withheld): SPG1_STRSG - Experimental evidence at protein level: Swiss-Prot protein existence level 1. Binds to the constant Fc region of IgG with high affinity. From Streptococcus sp. group G.
   1629..1676    +  terminator     T7 terminator: transcription terminator for bacteriophage T7 RNA polymerase
   1736..1776    -  terminator     rrnB T1 terminator (fragment): transcription terminator T1 from the E. coli rrnB gene
   1778..1893    -  ncRNA          5S rRNA: Accession: RF00001 - 5S ribosomal RNA
   1924..1948    +  CDS            KanR (fragment): aminoglycoside phosphotransferase; aph(3')-Ia; confers resistance to kanamycin
   1978..2074    +  promoter       AmpR promoter (fragment): bla
   2077..2937    +  CDS            AmpR: β-lactamase; bla; confers resistance to ampicillin, carbenicillin, and related antibiotics
   2946..3019    +  promoter       lacI promoter (fragment): lacI
   3020..4099    +  CDS            lacI: LACI_ECOLI - Experimental evidence at protein level: Swiss-Prot protein existence level 1. Repressor of the lactose operon. Binds allolactose as an inducer. From Escherichia coli (strain K12).
