[The description below was written by a language model from this plasmid's Addgene catalogue record and pLannotate feature annotations shown in this document.]
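Description:
pJ414 - NERD-S is a bacterial expression plasmid built on the commercial pJ414 backbone for producing NERD-S, an engineered variant of the B1 domain of streptococcal protein G (GB1). It is maintained in E. coli through a high-copy ColE1/pUC-type origin of replication and selected with ampicillin via a full-length β-lactamase (AmpR) gene driven by its own promoter. The catalogue lists a backbone size of about 6.2 kb, whereas the sequenced record is about 4.2 kb in total, so the two figures do not agree. The feature table otherwise matches the catalogue description. Short hits annotated as KanR, lacZα and rrnB/5S rRNA fragments appear to be backbone remnants or terminator-associated sequences rather than functional genes.

The payload is a small open reading frame of roughly 168 bp, recognised in the annotation as a fragment of the protein G gene (spg). Relative to wild-type GB1 it carries five substitutions: Y3F, L7I, A34F, V39I and V54I. The record states that an N-terminal 6x-His tag is fused to the insert, which would allow metal-affinity purification, although the tag is not separately annotated. NdeI and XhoI sites are noted at the 5′ and 3′ ends of the insert. Transcription is driven by a T7 promoter followed immediately by a lac operator and ends at a T7 terminator. A plasmid-borne lacI gene supplies the repressor, so expression should be IPTG-inducible in a host that provides T7 RNA polymerase. The stated purpose is to express the "static" NERD-S protein, which comes from work on the rational design of proteins that exchange between conformations on functional timescales. The record does not elaborate further on its role.
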