Addgene plasmid #136388: pJ414 - NERD-S
Purpose: Expresses NERD-S static protein
Depositing lab: Roberto Chica. Depositing organization: University of Ottawa. Publication: Rational design of proteins that exchange on functional timescales. Davey JA, Damry AM, Goto NK, Chica RA. Nat Chem Biol. 2017 Dec;13(12):1280-1285. doi: 10.1038/nchembio.2503. Epub 2017 Oct 23. PubMed 29058725.
Backbone
  Vector backbone: pJ414
  Backbone manufacturer: ATUM (formally DNA 2.0)
  Backbone size w/o insert (bp): 6200
  Vector type: Bacterial Expression
Growth in bacteria
  Bacterial resistance: Ampicillin, 100 μg/mL
  Growth temperature: 37°C
  Growth strain: DH5alpha
  Copy number: High Copy
Gene/Insert
  Gene/Insert name: NERD-S (alt name: Streptococcal protein G, domain B1 mutant)
  Species: Streptococcal bacteria
  Insert size (bp): 168
  Mutation: Mutation from GB1 WT: Y3F-L7I-A34F-V39I-V54I
  Promoter: T7 promoter
  Tag / fusion protein: 6x-His tag (N-term of insert)
  Cloning method: Unknown
  Sequencing primers: 5′ NdeI restriction site; 3′ XhoI restriction site
Resource information
  A portion of this plasmid was derived from a plasmid made by: ATUM (Formally DNA 2.0)
Terms and licenses: Academic/Nonprofit Terms; Industry Terms: Not Available to Industry
How to cite: pJ414 - NERD-S was a gift from Roberto Chica (Addgene plasmid # 136388 ; http://n2t.net/addgene:136388 ; RRID:Addgene_136388)
